>Addgene plasmid #232007 | pCMV CHMP2B-L4D F5D-d106-113-3xHA (Δα3) | addgene full sequence | sequence record 463795 | Addgene NGS Result
GATCTCCCGATCCCCTATGGTGCACTCTCAGTACAATCTGCTCTGATGCCGCATAGTTAAGCCAGTATCT
GCTCCCTGCTTGTGTGTTGGAGGTCGCTGAGTAGTGCGCGAGCAAAATTTAAGCTACAACAAGGCAAGGC
TTGACCGACAATTGCATGAAGAATCTGCTTAGGGTTAGGCGTTTTGCGCTGCTTCGCGATGTACGGGCCA
GATATACGCGTTGACATTGATTATTGACTAGTTATTAATAGTAATCAATTACGGGGTCATTAGTTCATAG
CCCATATATGGAGTTCCGCGTTACATAACTTACGGTAAATGGCCCGCCTGGCTGACCGCCCAACGACCCC
CGCCCATTGACGTCAATAATGACGTATGTTCCCATAGTAACGCCAATAGGGACTTTCCATTGACGTCAAT
GGGTGGAGTATTTACGGTAAACTGCCCACTTGGCAGTACATCAAGTGTATCATATGCCAAGTACGCCCCC
TATTGACGTCAATGACGGTAAATGGCCCGCCTGGCATTATGCCCAGTACATGACCTTATGGGACTTTCCT
ACTTGGCAGTACATCTACGTATTAGTCATCGCTATTACCATGGTGATGCGGTTTTGGCAGTACATCAATG
GGCGTGGATAGCGGTTTGACTCACGGGGATTTCCAAGTCTCCACCCCATTGACGTCAATGGGAGTTTGTT
TTGGCACCAAAATCAACGGGACTTTCCAAAATGTCGTAACAACTCCGCCCCATTGACGCAAATGGGCGGT
AGGCGTGTACGGTGGGAGGTCTATATAAGCAGAGCTCTCTGGCTAACTAGAGAACCCACTGCTTACTGGC
TTATCGAAATTAATACGACTCACTATAGGGAGACCCAAGCTGGAGACCATGGCGTCCGACGACAAGAAGA
AAACCGTGGATGATGTAATAAAGGAACAGAATCGAGAGTTACGAGGTACACAGAGGGCTATAATCAGAGA
TCGAGCAGCTTTAGAGAAACAAGAAAAACAGCTGGAATTAGAAATTAAGAAAATGGCCAAGATTGGTAAT
AAGGAAGCTTGCAAAGTTTTAGCCAAACAACTTGTGCATCTACGGAAACAGAAGACGAGAACTTTTGCTG
TAAGTTCAAAAGTTACTTCTATGTCTACACAAACAAAAGTGATGAATTCCCAAATGAAGATGGCTGGAGC
AATGTCTACCACAGGAGGTTCAGGTTCAGGTGGAGGATCCAAGAAGATGGATCCACAAAAGACATTACAA
ACAATGCAGAATTTCCAGAAGGAAAACATGAAAATGGAAATGACTGAAGAAATGATCAATGATACACTTG
ATGACATCTTTGACGGTTCTGATGACGAAGAAGAAAGCCAGGATATTGTGAATCAAGTTCTTGATGAAAT
TGGAATTGAAATTTCTGGAAAGATGGCCAAAGCTCCATCAGCTGCTCGAAGCTTACCATCTGCCTCTACT
TCAAAGGCTACAATCTCAGATGAAGAGATTGAACGGCAACTCAAGGCTTTAGGAGTAGATGGAGGATCCT
ACCCATACGACGTCCCAGACTACGCTGGATACCCGTATGATGTTCCGGATTACGCTGGCTACCCATATGA
CGTTCCGGATTACGCTTGAGGGCCCTATTCTATAGTGTCACCTAAATGCTAGAGCTCGCTGATCAGCCTC
GACTGTGCCTTCTAGTTGCCAGCCATCTGTTGTTTGCCCCTCCCCCGTGCCTTCCTTGACCCTGGAAGGT
GCCACTCCCACTGTCCTTTCCTAATAAAATGAGGAAATTGCATCGCATTGTCTGAGTAGGTGTCATTCTA
TTCTGGGGGGTGGGGTGGGGCAGGACAGCAAGGGGGAGGATTGGGAAGACAATAGCAGGCATGCTGGGGA
TGCGGTGGGCTCTATGGCTTCTGAGGCGGAAAGAACCAGCTGGGGCTCTAGGGGGTATCCCC
[124 nt withheld, positions 1953-2076]
C
[91 nt withheld, positions 2078-2168]
A
[49 nt withheld, positions 2170-2218]
CCTTTGACGTTGGAGTCCACGTTCTTT
[37 nt withheld, positions 2246-2282]
ACCCTATCTCGGTCTATTCTTTTGATTTATAAGGGATTTTGCCGATTTCGGCCTATTGGTTAAAAAATGA
GCTGATTTAACAAAAATTTAACGCGAATTAATTCTGTGGAATGTGTGTCAGTTAGGGTGTGGAAAGTCCC
CAGGCTCCCCAGCAGGCAGAAGTATGCAAAGCATGCATCTCAATTAGTCAGCAACCAGGTGTGGAAAGTC
CCCAGGCTCCCCAGCAGGCAGAAGTATGCAAAGCATGCATCTCAATTAGTCAGCAACCATAGTCCCGCCC
CTAACTCCGCCCATCCCGCCCCTAACTCCGCCCAGTTCCGCCCATTCTCCGCCCCATGGCTGACTAATTT
TTTTTATTTATGCAGAGGCCGAGGCCGCCTCTGCCTCTGAGCTATTCCAGAAGTAGTGAGGAGGCTTTTT
TGGAGGCCTAGGCTTTTGCAAAAAGCTCCCGGGAGCTTGTATATCCATTTTCGGATCTGATCAAGAGACA
GGATGAGGATCGTTTCGCATGATTGAACAAGATGGATTGCACGCAGGTTCTCCGGCCGCTTGGGTGGAGA
GGCTATTCGGCTATGACTGGGCACAACAGACAATCGGCTGCTCTGATGCCGCCGTGTTCCGGCTGTCAGC
GCAGGGGCGCCCGGTTCTTTTTGTCAAGACCGACCTGTCCGGTGCCCTGAATGAACTGCAGGACGAGGCA
GCGCGGCTATCGTGGCTGGCCACGACGGGCGTTCCTTGCGCAGCTGTGCTCGACGTTGTCACTGAAGCGG
GAAGGGACTGGCTGCTATTGGGCGAAGTGCCGGGGCAGGATCTCCTGTCATCTCACCTTGCTCCTGCCGA
GAAAGTATCCATCATGGCTGATGCAATGCGGCGGCTGCATACGCTTGATCCGGCTACCTGCCCATTCGAC
CACCAAGCGAAACATCGCATCGAGCGAGCACGTACTCGGATGGAAGCCGGTCTTGTCGATCAGGATGATC
TGGACGAAGAGCATCAGGGGCTCGCGCCAGCCGAACTGTTCGCCAGGCTCAAGGCGCGCATGCCCGACGG
CGAGGATCTCGTCGTGACCCATGGCGATGCCTGCTTGCCGAATATCATGGTGGAAAATGGCCGCTTTTCT
GGATTCATCGACTGTGGCCGGCTGGGTGTGGCGGACCGCTATCAGGACATAGCGTTGGCTACCCGTGATA
TTGCTGAAGAGCTTGGCGGCGAATGGGCTGACCGCTTCCTCGTGCTTTACGGTATCGCCGCTCCCGATTC
GCAGCGCATCGCCTTCTATCGCCTTCTTGACGAGTTCTTCTGAGCGGGACTCTGGGGTTCGAAATGACCG
ACCAAGCGACGCCCAACCTGCCATCACGAGATTTCGATTCCACCGCCGCCTTCTATGAAAGGTTGGGCTT
CGGAATCGTTTTCCGGGACGCCGGCTGGATGATCCTCCAGCGCGGGGATCTCATGCTGGAGTTCTTCGCC
CACCCCAACTTGTTTATTGCAGCTTATAATGGTTACAAATAAAGCAATAGCATCACAAATTTCACAAATA
AAGCATTTTTTTCACTGCATTCTAGTTGTGGTTTGTCCAAACTCATCAATGTATCTTATCATGTCTGTAT
ACCGTCGACCTCTAGCTAGAGCTTGGCGTAATCATGGTCATAGCTGTTTCCTGTGTGAAATTGTTATCCG
CTCACAATTCCACACAACATACGAGCCGGAAGCATAAAGTGTAAAGCCTGGGGTGCCTAATGAGTGAGCT
AACTCACATTAATTGCGTTGCGCTCACTGCCCGCTTTCCAGTCGGGAAACCTGTCGTGCCAGCTGCATTA
ATGAATCGGCCAACGCGCGGGGAGAGGCGGTTTGCGTATTGGGCGCTCTTCCGCTTCCTCGCTCACTGAC
TCGCTGCGCTCGGTCGTTCGGCTGCGGCGAGCGGTATCAGCTCACTCAAAGGCGGTAATACGGTTATCCA
CAGAATCAGGGGATAACGCAGGAAAGAACATGTGAGCAAAAGGCCAGCAAAAGGCCAGGAACCGTAAAAA
GGCCGCGTTGCTGGCGTTTTTCCATAGGCTCCGCCCCCCTGACGAGCATCACAAAAATCGACGCTCAAGT
CAGAGGTGGCGAAACCCGACAGGACTATAAAGATACCAGGCGTTTCCCCCTGGAAGCTCCCTCGTGCGCT
CTCCTGTTCCGACCCTGCCGCTTACCGGATACCTGTCCGCCTTTCTCCCTTCGGGAAGCGTGGCGCTTTC
TCATAGCTCACGCTGTAGGTATCTCAGTTCGGTGTAGGTCGTTCGCTCCAAGCTGGGCTGTGTGCACGAA
CCCCCCGTTCAGCCCGACCGCTGCGCCTTATCCGGTAACTATCGTCTTGAGTCCAACCCGGTAAGACACG
ACTTATCGCCACTGGCAGCAGCCACTGGTAACAGGATTAGCAGAGCGAGGTATGTAGGCGGTGCTACAGA
GTTCTTGAAGTGGTGGCCTAACTACGGCTACACTAGAAGAACAGTATTTGGTATCTGCGCTCTGCTGAAG
CCAGTTACCTTCGGAAAAAGAGTTGGTAGCTCTTGATCCGGCAAACAAACCACCGCTGGTAGCGGTGGTT
TTTTTGTTTGCAAGCAGCAGATTACGCGCAGAAAAAAAGGATCTCAAGAAGATCCTTTGATCTTTTCTAC
GGGGTCTGACGCTCAGTGGAACGAAAACTCACGTTAAGGGATTTTGGTCATGAGATTATCAAAAAGGATC
TTCACCTAGATCCTTTTAAATTAAAAATGAAGTTTTAAATCAATCTAAAGTATATATGAGTAAACTTGGT
CTGACAGTTACCAATGCTTAATCAGTGAGGCACCTATCTCAGCGATCTGTCTATTTCGTTCATCCATAGT
TGCCTGACTCCCCGTCGTGTAGATAACTACGATACGGGAGGGCTTACCATCTGGCCCCAGTGCTGCAATG
ATACCGCGAGACCCACGCTCACCGGCTCCAGATTTATCAGCAATAAACCAGCCAGCCGGAAGGGCCGAGC
GCAGAAGTGGTCCTGCAACTTTATCCGCCTCCATCCAGTCTATTAATTGTTGCCGGGAAGCTAGAGTAAG
TAGTTCGCCAGTTAATAGTTTGCGCAACGTTGTTGCCATTGCTACAGGCATCGTGGTGTCACGCTCGTCG
TTTGGTATGGCTTCATTCAGCTCCGGTTCCCAACGATCAAGGCGAGTTACATGATCCCCCATGTTGTGCA
AAAAAGCGGTTAGCTCCTTCGGTCCTCCGATCGTTGTCAGAAGTAAGTTGGCCGCAGTGTTATCACTCAT
GGTTATGGCAGCACTGCATAATTCTCTTACTGTCATGCCATCCGTAAGATGCTTTTCTGTGACTGGTGAG
TACTCAACCAAGTCATTCTGAGAATAGTGTATGCGGCGACCGAGTTGCTCTTGCCCGGCGTCAATACGGG
ATAATACCGCGCCACATAGCAGAACTTTAAAAGTGCTCATCATTGGAAAACGTTCTTCGGGGCGAAAACT
CTCAAGGATCTTACCGCTGTTGAGATCCAGTTCGATGTAACCCACTCGTGCACCCAACTGATCTTCAGCA
TCTTTTACTTTCACCAGCGTTTCTGGGTGAGCAAAAACAGGAAGGCAAAATGCCGCAAAAAAGGGAATAA
GGGCGACACGGAAATGTTGAATACTCATACTCTTCCTTTTTCAATATTATTGAAGCATTTATCAGGGTTA
TTGTCTCATGAGCGGATACATATTTGAATGTATTTAGAAAAATAAACAAATAGGGGTTCCGCGCACATTT
CCCCGAAAAGTGCCACCTGACGTCGACGGATCGGGA
Features (pLannotate 1.2.2; 22 found; start..end, strand, type, name):
     16..68      -  misc_feature   bom (fragment): basis of mobility region from pBR322
    223..602     +  enhancer       CMV enhancer: human cytomegalovirus immediate early enhancer
    603..806     +  promoter       CMV promoter: human cytomegalovirus (CMV) immediate early promoter
    802..835     +  LTR            5' LTR (truncated) (fragment): truncated 5' long terminal repeat (LTR) from HIV-1
    851..869     +  promoter       T7 promoter: promoter for bacteriophage T7 RNA polymerase
    889..1530    +  CDS            CHMP2B: CHM2B_HUMAN - Experimental evidence at protein level: Swiss-Prot protein existence level 1. Probable core component of the endosomal sorting required for transport complex III (ESCRT-III) which is involved in multivesicular bodies (MVBs) formation and sorting of endosomal cargo proteins into MVBs. MVBs contain intraluminal vesicles (ILVs) that are generated by invagination and scission from the limiting membrane of the endosome and mostly are delivered to lysosomes enabling degradation of membrane proteins, such as stimulated growth factor receptors, lysosomal enzymes and lipids. The MVB pathw
   1603..1626    +  CDS            3xHA (fragment): three tandem HA epitope tags
   1639..1657    -  promoter       SP6 promoter: promoter for bacteriophage SP6 RNA polymerase
   1683..1907    +  polyA_signal   bGH poly(A) signal: bovine growth hormone polyadenylation signal
   1911..1932    +  promoter       SV40 promoter (fragment): SV40 enhancer and early promoter
   1953..2381    +  rep_origin     f1 ori (sequence partly withheld): f1 bacteriophage origin of replication; arrow indicates direction of (+) strand synthesis
   2395..2724    +  promoter       SV40 promoter: SV40 enhancer and early promoter
   2791..3582    +  CDS            neo: KKA2_KLEPN - Also known as kan, nptII. Experimental evidence at protein level: Swiss-Prot protein existence level 1. Resistance to kanamycin, neomycin, paromomycin, ribostamycin, butirosin and gentamicin B. From Klebsiella pneumoniae.
   3606..3764    +  CDS            ble (fragment): BLE_KLEPN - Experimental evidence at protein level: Swiss-Prot protein existence level 1. Binding protein with a strong affinity to the bleomycin family of antibiotics. Binds to CL990; an antimitotic-antibiotic compound. From Klebsiella pneumoniae.
   3759..3880    +  polyA_signal   SV40 poly(A) signal: SV40 polyadenylation signal
   3953..3969    -  protein_bind   lac operator: The lac repressor binds to the lac operator to inhibit transcription in E. coli. This inhibition can be relieved by adding lactose or isopropyl-β-D-thiogalactopyranoside (IPTG). lac repressor encoded by lacI
   3977..4007    -  promoter       lac promoter: promoter for the E. coli lac operon
   4022..4043    -  protein_bind   CAP binding site: CAP binding activates transcription in the presence of cAMP. E. coli catabolite activator protein
   4056..4148    -  CDS            lacI (fragment): lac repressor; lacI; The lac repressor binds to the lac operator to inhibit transcription in E. coli. This inhibition can be relieved by adding lactose or isopropyl-β-D-thiogalactopyranoside (IPTG).
   4331..4919    -  rep_origin     ori: high-copy-number ColE1/pMB1/pBR322/pUC origin of replication
   5090..5950    -  CDS            AmpR: β-lactamase; bla; confers resistance to ampicillin, carbenicillin, and related antibiotics
   5951..6055    -  promoter       AmpR promoter: bla
