[The description below was written by a language model from this plasmid's Addgene catalogue record and pLannotate feature annotations shown in this document.]
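Description:
pCMV CHMP2B-L4D F5D-d106-113-3xHA (Δα3) is a mammalian expression plasmid built on the pHM6 backbone, about 6.1 kb in the sequenced record. It is propagated in E. coli as a high-copy plasmid through a ColE1/pUC-type origin and selected with ampicillin via the AmpR (β-lactamase) gene and its own promoter. An f1 origin is also present. The backbone also carries a neomycin phosphotransferase gene driven by the SV40 enhancer/early promoter and terminated by an SV40 poly(A) signal, a cassette of the kind commonly used for G418 selection of transfected mammalian cells. The remaining annotations are small backbone remnants: bom, lac promoter/operator, lacI and ble fragments, and a short match to an HIV-1 LTR.

The payload is human CHMP2B, a core ESCRT-III subunit involved in multivesicular body formation and endosomal cargo sorting. It is transcribed from the CMV immediate-early enhancer/promoter and terminated by the bovine growth hormone poly(A) signal. Flanking T7 and SP6 promoters are the standard phage promoter sites found around such cloning regions. The coding sequence carries three changes. L4D and F5D disrupt membrane binding according to the record, and deletion of residues 106–113 removes the third alpha helix (Δα3). A C-terminal 3xHA epitope tag allows detection or immunoprecipitation, although the automated annotation recognises only a fragment of it. The insert was assembled by Gibson cloning. The construct expresses this membrane-binding-deficient, helix-deleted CHMP2B variant in mammalian cells, and it was deposited with a study of how α-synuclein aggregates inhibit ESCRT-III through sequestration and collateral degradation.
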