Addgene plasmid #232007: pCMV CHMP2B-L4D F5D-d106-113-3xHA (Δα3)
Purpose: Expression of a CHMP2B membrane binding mutant (L4D F5D) with the third alpha helix deleted with a 3xHA tag.
Depositing lab: Franz-Ulrich Hartl. Depositing organization: Max Planck Institute of Biochemistry. Publication: alpha-Synuclein aggregates inhibit ESCRT-III through sequestration and collateral degradation. Sitron CS, Trinkaus VA, Galesic A, Garhammer M, Yuste-Checa P, Dransfeld U, Feigenbutz D, Zhang J, Ivashko L, Dudanova I, Harper JW, Hartl FU. Mol Cell. 2025 Sep 18;85(18):3505-3523.e17. doi: 10.1016/j.molcel.2025.08.022. Epub 2025 Sep 10. PubMed 40934925.
Backbone
  Vector backbone: pHM6
  Backbone size w/o insert (bp): 5450
  Vector type: Mammalian Expression
Growth in bacteria
  Bacterial resistance: Ampicillin, 100 μg/mL
  Growth temperature: 37°C
  Growth strain: DH5alpha
  Copy number: High Copy
Gene/Insert
  Gene/Insert name: CHMP2B
  Species: H. sapiens (human)
  Mutation: L4D F5D Δ106-113
  Entrez Gene: CHMP2B (a.k.a. ALS17, CHMP2.5, DMT1, FTDALS7, VPS2-2, VPS2B)
  Tag / fusion protein: 3xHA (C terminal on insert)
  Cloning method: Gibson Cloning
Terms and licenses: Academic/Nonprofit Terms; Industry Terms: Not Available to Industry
Depositor comments: Please visit https://doi.org/10.1101/2025.01.13.632710 for bioRxiv preprint.
How to cite: pCMV CHMP2B-L4D F5D-d106-113-3xHA (Δα3) was a gift from Franz-Ulrich Hartl (Addgene plasmid # 232007 ; http://n2t.net/addgene:232007 ; RRID:Addgene_232007)
